>Addgene plasmid #20048 | pSB819-PKR-hum-FFA | addgene partial sequence | sequence record 25775 | 20048 with M13R
CTAAAGGGAANAAAAGCTGGAGCTCCACCGCGGTGGCGGCCGCCTAACATNNNNNNNNNTNATTTTTCTC
TGGGCTTTTCTTCCACACAGTCAAGGTCCTTAGTATTTCAGATGTGTTAGGTCGATCCTCAGGTTTCTTT
GAGAGTAATTTCTGTAGAAGAGTTTTTTCTTTTTTATCAAATATATCTGAGATGATGCCATCCCGTAGGT
CTGTGAAAAACTTTGCTGTTTCAAAAGCAGTGTCACATACATGAAGAAGTTCAGCAAGAATTAGCCCCAA
AGCGTAGAGGTCCACTTCCTTTCCATAGTCTTGCGAAGAAATCTGTTCTGGGCTCATGTATCGCAAAGTT
CCCTTACTCCTTGTTCGCTTTCCATCATTTTTCAGAGATGTTACAAGTCCAAAGTCTCCAATCTTTACTT
GTTTTGTATCTACTAAGAATATATTACTTGGCTTAAGATCTCTATGAATTAATTTTTTTGAATGTATATA
ATCCACCCCTTTTGTTATTTGTTCAAAGAATTCCAAAGCCAAAACTTTGTCTAGTTTCTCGCCTCTTCTT
TTTTCAATCCATTGTTCCAAGGNNCCCTTT
