[The description below was written by a language model from this plasmid's Addgene catalogue record.]
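Description:
pSB819-PKR-hum-FFA is a yeast expression plasmid built on the pSB819 backbone (about 6.4 kb without insert) that carries a mutant form of human protein kinase R (PKR, gene EIF2AK2). It is a shuttle-type construct. In bacteria it is maintained at high copy under ampicillin selection, and in yeast it is selected through the URA3 auxotrophic marker, which restores uracil prototrophy in ura3 strains. The record does not state the promoter driving PKR expression, the yeast replication or integration mode, or whether any epitope tags are present, and no feature table is available to resolve these points.

The insert is a roughly 1.66 kb human PKR coding sequence corresponding to the reference EIF2AK2 transcript, cloned between XhoI and NotI sites that both remain intact, so the open reading frame can be excised or exchanged. It carries two amino-acid substitutions, L394F and S492A. The "FFA" suffix in the name presumably denotes a particular combination of residues at variable positions, though the record lists only these two changes.

PKR is an interferon-induced, double-stranded RNA-activated kinase that phosphorylates the translation initiation factor eIF2α and shuts down protein synthesis. Some viruses counter it with proteins that mimic its substrate. The associated publication concerns how PKR evolution allows escape from this viral mimicry. The plasmid therefore appears to be one of a set of PKR variants for testing in yeast how specific residue changes affect kinase function or susceptibility to viral antagonists, though the record does not describe the assay itself.
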