Addgene plasmid #20048: pSB819-PKR-hum-FFA
Depositing lab: Harmit Malik. Depositing organization: Fred Hutchinson Cancer Center. Publication: Protein kinase R reveals an evolutionary model for defeating viral mimicry. Elde NC, Child SJ, Geballe AP, Malik HS. Nature. 2009 Jan 22;457(7228):485-9. doi: 10.1038/nature07529. Epub 2008 Nov 30. PubMed 19043403.
Backbone
  Vector backbone: PSB819
  Backbone size w/o insert (bp): 6400
  Vector type: Yeast Expression
  Selectable markers: URA3
Growth in bacteria
  Bacterial resistance: Ampicillin, 100 μg/mL
  Growth temperature: 37°C
  Growth strain: DH5alpha
  Copy number: High Copy
Gene/Insert
  Gene/Insert name: Protein kinase R (alt name: EIF2AK2)
  Species: H. sapiens (human)
  Insert size (bp): 1656
  Mutation: L394F, S492A
  GenBank ID: NM_002759
  Entrez Gene: EIF2AK2 (a.k.a. DYT33, EIF2AK1, LEUDEN, PKR, PPP1R83, PRKR)
  Cloning method: Restriction Enzyme; 5′ cloning site XhoI (not destroyed); 3′ cloning site NotI (not destroyed)
  Sequencing primers: 5′ n/a; 3′ M13R
Terms and licenses: Academic/Nonprofit Terms; Industry Terms: Not Available to Industry
How to cite: pSB819-PKR-hum-FFA was a gift from Harmit Malik (Addgene plasmid # 20048 ; http://n2t.net/addgene:20048 ; RRID:Addgene_20048)
